Addgene plasmid #139246: pPD1158 pLink 8
Purpose: Vector that holds the linker for circuits with 8 TUs
Depositing lab: Joshua Leonard. Depositing organization: Northwestern University.
Backbone
  Vector backbone: pPD005 pcDNA Golden Gate
  Vector type: Synthetic Biology
Growth in bacteria
  Bacterial resistance: Ampicillin, 100 μg/mL
  Growth temperature: 37°C
  Growth strain: DH5alpha
  Copy number: High Copy
Gene/Insert
  Gene/Insert name: Linker8
  Species: Synthetic
  Cloning method: Restriction Enzyme; 5′ cloning site BpiI (not destroyed); 3′ cloning site BpiI (not destroyed)
Terms and licenses: Academic/Nonprofit Terms; Industry Terms: Not Available to Industry
Depositor comments: Leonard Lab plasmid reference number: L1567
How to cite: pPD1158 pLink 8 was a gift from Joshua Leonard (Addgene plasmid # 139246 ; http://n2t.net/addgene:139246 ; RRID:Addgene_139246)
