[The description below was written by a language model from this plasmid's Addgene catalogue record and pLannotate feature annotations shown in this document.]
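Description:
pPD1158 pLink 8 is a small (about 3.4 kb) synthetic-biology helper plasmid built on the pPD005 pcDNA Golden Gate backbone, a pcDNA-derived vector adapted for Golden Gate assembly. It is propagated in E. coli as a high-copy plasmid through a ColE1/pUC-type origin and selected with ampicillin via the β-lactamase gene and its native promoter. An f1 phage origin is also present.

The payload is a short synthetic insert, Linker8, flanked by BpiI sites that were retained after cloning. BpiI is a type IIS enzyme that cuts outside its recognition sequence, so the linker can presumably be released with defined overhangs in a Golden Gate reaction. According to the record, the plasmid holds the linker used when assembling genetic circuits of eight transcription units (TUs). This suggests it is one of a set of linker vectors matched to the number of units being joined, although the record does not detail the overhang design or the destination vector. The linker itself is not annotated in the feature table.

The remaining annotations are mostly remnants of the pcDNA lineage rather than functional expression cassettes: small fragments of the bGH polyadenylation signal, an SV40 early promoter followed by only a short fragment annotated as a bleomycin-resistance (ble) coding sequence and the SV40 poly(A) signal, plus a lac promoter/operator, CAP binding site, lacI fragment and a bom fragment. No complete mammalian selection marker or mammalian expression promoter for a gene of interest is annotated, consistent with its role as a part-donor plasmid for multi-gene circuit construction rather than an expression vector.
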