Features (pLannotate 1.2.2; 15 found; start..end, strand, type, name):
     28..80      -  misc_feature   bom (fragment): basis of mobility region from pBR322
    217..245     +  polyA_signal   bGH poly(A) signal (fragment): bovine growth hormone polyadenylation signal
    249..270     +  promoter       SV40 promoter (fragment): SV40 enhancer and early promoter
    291..719     +  rep_origin     f1 ori (sequence partly withheld): f1 bacteriophage origin of replication; arrow indicates direction of (+) strand synthesis
    724..746     +  promoter       SV40 promoter (fragment): SV40 enhancer and early promoter
    747..938     +  promoter       SV40 promoter: SV40 early promoter
    965..1063    +  CDS            ble (fragment): BLE_KLEPN - Experimental evidence at protein level: Swiss-Prot protein existence level 1. Binding protein with a strong affinity to the bleomycin family of antibiotics. Binds to CL990; an antimitotic-antibiotic compound. From Klebsiella pneumoniae.
   1058..1179    +  polyA_signal   SV40 poly(A) signal: SV40 polyadenylation signal
   1252..1268    -  protein_bind   lac operator: The lac repressor binds to the lac operator to inhibit transcription in E. coli. This inhibition can be relieved by adding lactose or isopropyl-β-D-thiogalactopyranoside (IPTG). lac repressor encoded by lacI
   1276..1306    -  promoter       lac promoter: promoter for the E. coli lac operon
   1321..1342    -  protein_bind   CAP binding site: CAP binding activates transcription in the presence of cAMP. E. coli catabolite activator protein
   1355..1447    -  CDS            lacI (fragment): lac repressor; lacI; The lac repressor binds to the lac operator to inhibit transcription in E. coli. This inhibition can be relieved by adding lactose or isopropyl-β-D-thiogalactopyranoside (IPTG).
   1630..2218    -  rep_origin     ori: high-copy-number ColE1/pMB1/pBR322/pUC origin of replication
   2389..3249    -  CDS            AmpR: β-lactamase; bla; confers resistance to ampicillin, carbenicillin, and related antibiotics
   3250..3354    -  promoter       AmpR promoter: bla
>Addgene plasmid #139246 | pPD1158 pLink 8 | addgene full sequence | sequence record 325056 | Addgene NGS Result
GACGGATCGGGAGATCTCCCGATCCCCTATGGTGCACTCTCAGTACAATCTGCTCTGATGCCGCATAGTT
AAGCCAGTATCTGCTCCCTGCTTGTGTGTTGGAGGTCGCTGAGTAGTGCGCGAGCAAAATTTAAGCTACA
ACAAGGCAAGGCTTGACCGACAATTGGAAGACAACTTCGAATTCGATATCGCACATGTGACCGAGGGATT
GTCTTCGCATGCTGGGGATGCGGTGGGCTCTATGGCTTCTGAGGCGGAAAGAACCAGCTGGGGCTCTAGG
GGGTATCCCC
[124 nt withheld, positions 291-414]
C
[91 nt withheld, positions 416-506]
A
[49 nt withheld, positions 508-556]
CCTTTGACGTTGGAGTCCACGTTCTTT
[37 nt withheld, positions 584-620]
ACCCTATCTCGGTCTATTCTTTTGATTTATAAGGGATTTTGCCGATTTCGGCCTATTGGTTAAAAAATGA
GCTGATTTAACAAAAATTTAACGCGAATTAATTCTGTGGAATGTGTGTCAGTTAGGCTCAATTAGTCAGC
AACCATAGTCCCGCCCCTAACTCCGCCCATCCCGCCCCTAACTCCGCCCAGTTCCGCCCATTCTCCGCCC
CATGGCTGACTAATTTTTTTTATTTATGCAGAGGCCGAGGCCGCCTCTGCCTCTGAGCTATTCCAGAAGT
AGTGAGGAGGCTTTTTTGGAGGCCTAGGCTTTTGCAAAAAGCTCCCGGGAGCTTGTATATCCATTTTCGG
AGGTTGGGCTTCGGAATCGTTTTCCGGGACGCCGGCTGGATGATCCTCCAGCGCGGGGATCTCATGCTGG
AGTTCTTCGCCCACCCCAACTTGTTTATTGCAGCTTATAATGGTTACAAATAAAGCAATAGCATCACAAA
TTTCACAAATAAAGCATTTTTTTCACTGCATTCTAGTTGTGGTTTGTCCAAACTCATCAATGTATCTTAT
CATGTCTGTATACCGTCGACCTCTAGCTAGAGCTTGGCGTAATCATGGTCATAGCTGTTTCCTGTGTGAA
ATTGTTATCCGCTCACAATTCCACACAACATACGAGCCGGAAGCATAAAGTGTAAAGCCTGGGGTGCCTA
ATGAGTGAGCTAACTCACATTAATTGCGTTGCGCTCACTGCCCGCTTTCCAGTCGGGAAACCTGTCGTGC
CAGCTGCATTAATGAATCGGCCAACGCGCGGGGAGAGGCGGTTTGCGTATTGGGCGCTCTTCCGCTTCCT
CGCTCACTGACTCGCTGCGCTCGGTCGTTCGGCTGCGGCGAGCGGTATCAGCTCACTCAAAGGCGGTAAT
ACGGTTATCCACAGAATCAGGGGATAACGCAGGAAAGAACATGTGAGCAAAAGGCCAGCAAAAGGCCAGG
AACCGTAAAAAGGCCGCGTTGCTGGCGTTTTTCCATAGGCTCCGCCCCCCTGACGAGCATCACAAAAATC
GACGCTCAAGTCAGAGGTGGCGAAACCCGACAGGACTATAAAGATACCAGGCGTTTCCCCCTGGAAGCTC
CCTCGTGCGCTCTCCTGTTCCGACCCTGCCGCTTACCGGATACCTGTCCGCCTTTCTCCCTTCGGGAAGC
GTGGCGCTTTCTCATAGCTCACGCTGTAGGTATCTCAGTTCGGTGTAGGTCGTTCGCTCCAAGCTGGGCT
GTGTGCACGAACCCCCCGTTCAGCCCGACCGCTGCGCCTTATCCGGTAACTATCGTCTTGAGTCCAACCC
GGTAAGACACGACTTATCGCCACTGGCAGCAGCCACTGGTAACAGGATTAGCAGAGCGAGGTATGTAGGC
GGTGCTACAGAGTTCTTGAAGTGGTGGCCTAACTACGGCTACACTAGAAGAACAGTATTTGGTATCTGCG
CTCTGCTGAAGCCAGTTACCTTCGGAAAAAGAGTTGGTAGCTCTTGATCCGGCAAACAAACCACCGCTGG
TAGCGGTGGTTTTTTTGTTTGCAAGCAGCAGATTACGCGCAGAAAAAAAGGATCTCAAGAAGATCCTTTG
ATCTTTTCTACGGGGTCTGACGCTCAGTGGAACGAAAACTCACGTTAAGGGATTTTGGTCATGAGATTAT
CAAAAAGGATCTTCACCTAGATCCTTTTAAATTAAAAATGAAGTTTTAAATCAATCTAAAGTATATATGA
GTAAACTTGGTCTGACAGTTACCAATGCTTAATCAGTGAGGCACCTATCTCAGCGATCTGTCTATTTCGT
TCATCCATAGTTGCCTGACTCCCCGTCGTGTAGATAACTACGATACGGGAGGGCTTACCATCTGGCCCCA
GTGCTGCAATGATACCGCGAGATCCACGCTCACCGGCTCCAGATTTATCAGCAATAAACCAGCCAGCCGG
AAGGGCCGAGCGCAGAAGTGGTCCTGCAACTTTATCCGCCTCCATCCAGTCTATTAATTGTTGCCGGGAA
GCTAGAGTAAGTAGTTCGCCAGTTAATAGTTTGCGCAACGTTGTTGCCATTGCTACAGGCATCGTGGTGT
CACGCTCGTCGTTTGGTATGGCTTCATTCAGCTCCGGTTCCCAACGATCAAGGCGAGTTACATGATCCCC
CATGTTGTGCAAAAAAGCGGTTAGCTCCTTCGGTCCTCCGATCGTTGTCAGAAGTAAGTTGGCCGCAGTG
TTATCACTCATGGTTATGGCAGCACTGCATAATTCTCTTACTGTCATGCCATCCGTAAGATGCTTTTCTG
TGACTGGTGAGTACTCAACCAAGTCATTCTGAGAATAGTGTATGCGGCGACCGAGTTGCTCTTGCCCGGC
GTCAATACGGGATAATACCGCGCCACATAGCAGAACTTTAAAAGTGCTCATCATTGGAAAACGTTCTTCG
GGGCGAAAACTCTCAAGGATCTTACCGCTGTTGAGATCCAGTTCGATGTAACCCACTCGTGCACCCAACT
GATCTTCAGCATCTTTTACTTTCACCAGCGTTTCTGGGTGAGCAAAAACAGGAAGGCAAAATGCCGCAAA
AAAGGGAATAAGGGCGACACGGAAATGTTGAATACTCATACTCTTCCTTTTTCAATATTATTGAAGCATT
TATCAGGGTTATTGTCTCATGAGCGGATACATATTTGAATGTATTTAGAAAAATAAACAAATAGGGGTTC
CGCGCACATTTCCCCGAAAAGTGCCACCTGACGTC
