>Addgene plasmid #139246 | pPD1158 pLink 8 | depositor partial sequence | sequence record 269332 | Linker8
CTTCGAATTCGATATCGCACATGTGACCGAGGGA
